Addgene plasmid #124666: pcDNA5FRT/TO-UBE2QL1-Strep/HA
Purpose: Expresses UBE2QL1 with C-terminal Strep-HA tag in mammalian cells
Depositing lab: Hemmo Meyer. Depositing organization: Universitaet Duisburg-Essen. Publication: The ubiquitin-conjugating enzyme UBE2QL1 coordinates lysophagy in response to endolysosomal damage. Koerver L, Papadopoulos C, Liu B, Kravic B, Rota G, Brecht L, Veenendaal T, Polajnar M, Bluemke A, Ehrmann M, Klumperman J, Jaattela M, Behrends C, Meyer H. EMBO Rep. 2019 Aug 21:e48014. doi: 10.15252/embr.201948014. PubMed 31432621.
Backbone
  Vector backbone: pcDNA5-FRT-TO-GW-cSH
  Backbone manufacturer: Ruedi Aebersold
  Backbone size w/o insert (bp): 7017
  Total vector size (bp): 5827
  Vector type: Mammalian Expression
  Selectable markers: Hygromycin
Growth in bacteria
  Bacterial resistance: Ampicillin, 100 μg/mL
  Growth temperature: 37°C
  Growth strain: DH5alpha
  Copy number: Unknown
Gene/Insert
  Gene/Insert name: UBE2QL1
  Species: H. sapiens (human)
  Insert size (bp): 485
  GenBank ID: NM_001145161.3
  Entrez Gene: UBE2QL1
  Promoter: CMV
  Tag / fusion protein: 2xStrep/HA (C terminal on insert)
  Cloning method: Gateway Cloning
  Sequencing primers: 5′ CMV-fwd; 3′ BGH-rev
Terms and licenses: Academic/Nonprofit Terms; Industry Terms: Not Available to Industry
How to cite: pcDNA5FRT/TO-UBE2QL1-Strep/HA was a gift from Hemmo Meyer (Addgene plasmid # 124666 ; http://n2t.net/addgene:124666 ; RRID:Addgene_124666)
