[The description below was written by a language model from this plasmid's Addgene catalogue record and pLannotate feature annotations shown in this document.]
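Description:
pcDNA5FRT/TO-UBE2QL1-Strep/HA is a mammalian expression plasmid built on the Gateway-adapted pcDNA5-FRT-TO-GW-cSH backbone and carries the human ubiquitin-conjugating (E2) enzyme UBE2QL1 fused at its C terminus to a 2xStrep/HA tandem tag. In bacteria it is maintained through a high-copy ColE1/pUC-type origin and selected with ampicillin via the β-lactamase gene. Hygromycin is the selectable marker for mammalian cells.

The UBE2QL1 coding sequence sits between attB1 and attB2 sites, the footprint of its insertion by Gateway recombination. It is driven by the CMV immediate-early enhancer and promoter. Two short tet operator matches lie directly downstream of the promoter, consistent with the "TO" design, in which transcription is held off in cells expressing the Tet repressor and induced by tetracycline or doxycycline. A bGH polyadenylation signal terminates the transcript. The tag itself is not annotated in the feature table, but the unannotated stretch between attB2 and the bGH poly(A) is where the backbone-encoded Strep/HA sequence would be expected.

Downstream, an FRT site immediately precedes the hygromycin resistance gene, which is followed by an SV40 poly(A) signal. No complete promoter is annotated upstream of HygR. This fits the Flp-In arrangement, in which FLP-mediated integration into a genomic FRT site in a suitable host line places the marker under a resident promoter, giving isogenic, single-copy stable lines. The construct therefore suits inducible expression of tagged UBE2QL1, HA-based detection and Strep/HA affinity purification. It was deposited with a study of UBE2QL1 in lysophagy after endolysosomal damage. The catalogue size fields are inconsistent, because the listed backbone is larger than the total, probably because Gateway recombination removes the original cassette. The sequenced record is 5,862 nt.
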