Features (pLannotate 1.2.2; 23 found; start..end, strand, type, name):
    142..521     +  enhancer       CMV enhancer: human cytomegalovirus immediate early enhancer
    522..725     +  promoter       CMV promoter: human cytomegalovirus (CMV) immediate early promoter
    727..746     +  promoter       PLtetO-1 promoter (fragment): modified phage lambda PL promoter with tet operator sites (Lutz and Bujard, 1997)
    748..767     +  promoter       PLtetO-1 promoter (fragment): modified phage lambda PL promoter with tet operator sites (Lutz and Bujard, 1997)
    775..808     +  promoter       TRE3GV promoter (fragment): 3rd-generation Tet-responsive promoter that can be activated by binding of Tet-On® 3G, optimized for retroviral and lentiviral vectors
    943..967     +  protein_bind   attB1: mutant version of attB; recombination site for the Gateway® BP reaction BP Clonase™
    976..1458    +  CDS            UBE2QL1: U2QL1_HUMAN - Experimental evidence at protein level: Swiss-Prot protein existence level 1. Probable E2 ubiquitin-protein ligase that catalyzes the covalent attachment of ubiquitin to target proteins. May facilitate the monoubiquitination and degradation of MTOR and CCNE1 through interaction with FBXW7. From Homo sapiens (Human).
   1466..1490    -  protein_bind   attB2: mutant version of attB; recombination site for the Gateway® BP reaction BP Clonase™
   1727..1951    +  polyA_signal   bGH poly(A) signal: bovine growth hormone polyadenylation signal
   1955..1976    +  promoter       SV40 promoter (fragment): SV40 enhancer and early promoter
   1997..2230    +  rep_origin     f1 ori (fragment) (sequence partly withheld): f1 bacteriophage origin of replication; arrow indicates direction of (+) strand synthesis
   2235..2282    +  protein_bind   FRT: FLP-mediated recombination occurs in the 8-bp core sequence TCTAGAAA (Turan and Bode, 2011). FLP recombinase from the Saccharomyces cerevisiae 2μ plasmid
   2290..3312    +  CDS            HygR: aminoglycoside phosphotransferase from E. coli; aph(4)-Ia; confers resistance to hygromycin
   3322..3447    +  CDS            ble (fragment): BLE_KLEPN - Experimental evidence at protein level: Swiss-Prot protein existence level 1. Binding protein with a strong affinity to the bleomycin family of antibiotics. Binds to CL990; an antimitotic-antibiotic compound. From Klebsiella pneumoniae.
   3442..3563    +  polyA_signal   SV40 poly(A) signal: SV40 polyadenylation signal
   3636..3652    -  protein_bind   lac operator: The lac repressor binds to the lac operator to inhibit transcription in E. coli. This inhibition can be relieved by adding lactose or isopropyl-β-D-thiogalactopyranoside (IPTG). lac repressor encoded by lacI
   3660..3690    -  promoter       lac promoter: promoter for the E. coli lac operon
   3705..3726    -  protein_bind   CAP binding site: CAP binding activates transcription in the presence of cAMP. E. coli catabolite activator protein
   3739..3831    -  CDS            lacI (fragment): lac repressor; lacI; The lac repressor binds to the lac operator to inhibit transcription in E. coli. This inhibition can be relieved by adding lactose or isopropyl-β-D-thiogalactopyranoside (IPTG).
   4014..4602    -  rep_origin     ori: high-copy-number ColE1/pMB1/pBR322/pUC origin of replication
   4773..5633    -  CDS            AmpR: β-lactamase; bla; confers resistance to ampicillin, carbenicillin, and related antibiotics
   5634..5738    -  promoter       AmpR promoter: bla
   5797..5849    -  misc_feature   bom (fragment): basis of mobility region from pBR322
>Addgene plasmid #124666 | pcDNA5FRT/TO-UBE2QL1-Strep/HA | addgene full sequence | sequence record 246548 | Addgene NGS Result
GTGTGTTGGAGGTCGCTGAGTAGTGCGCGAGCAAAATTTAAGCTACAACAAGGCAAGGCTTGACCGACAA
TTGCATGAAGAATCTGCTTAGGGTTAGGCGTTTTGCGCTGCTTCGCGATGTACGGGCCAGATATACGCGT
TGACATTGATTATTGACTAGTTATTAATAGTAATCAATTACGGGGTCATTAGTTCATAGCCCATATATGG
AGTTCCGCGTTACATAACTTACGGTAAATGGCCCGCCTGGCTGACCGCCCAACGACCCCCGCCCATTGAC
GTCAATAATGACGTATGTTCCCATAGTAACGCCAATAGGGACTTTCCATTGACGTCAATGGGTGGAGTAT
TTACGGTAAACTGCCCACTTGGCAGTACATCAAGTGTATCATATGCCAAGTACGCCCCCTATTGACGTCA
ATGACGGTAAATGGCCCGCCTGGCATTATGCCCAGTACATGACCTTATGGGACTTTCCTACTTGGCAGTA
CATCTACGTATTAGTCATCGCTATTACCATGGTGATGCGGTTTTGGCAGTACATCAATGGGCGTGGATAG
CGGTTTGACTCACGGGGATTTCCAAGTCTCCACCCCATTGACGTCAATGGGAGTTTGTTTTGGCACCAAA
ATCAACGGGACTTTCCAAAATGTCGTAACAACTCCGCCCCATTGACGCAAATGGGCGGTAGGCGTGTACG
GTGGGAGGTCTATATAAGCAGAGCTCTCCCTATCAGTGATAGAGATCTCCCTATCAGTGATAGAGATCGT
CGACGAGCTCGTTTAGTGAACCGTCAGATCGCCTGGAGACGCCATCCACGCTGTTTTGACCTCCATAGAA
GACACCGGGACCGATCCAGCCTCCGGACTCTAGCGTTTAAACTTAAGCTTGGTACCGAGCTCGGATCCAC
TAGTCCAGTGTGGTGGAATTCTGCAGATATCAACAAGTTTGTACAAAAAAGCAGGCTTCTCGAGCATGAA
GGAGCTGCAGGACATCGCGCGCCTTAGCGACCGCTTCATCTCCGTGGAGCTGGTGGACGAGAGCCTGTTC
GACTGGAACGTGAAGCTGCACCAGGTGGACAAGGACTCGGTGCTGTGGCAGGACATGAAGGAGACCAACA
CCGAGTTCATCCTGCTCAACCTCACCTTCCCCGACAACTTCCCCTTCTCGCCGCCCTTCATGCGGGTGCT
CAGCCCGCGCCTGGAGAACGGCTACGTGCTGGACGGCGGCGCCATCTGCATGGAGCTGCTCACGCCGCGC
GGCTGGTCCAGCGCCTACACCGTGGAGGCCGTCATGCGCCAGTTCGCAGCCAGCCTGGTCAAGGGCCAGG
GACGGATCTGTAGAAAAGCTGGCAAATCAAAAAAGTCCTTCAGTCGCAAGGAAGCTGAAGCTACCTTTAA
GAGTTTGGTGAAGACGCATGAAAAATATGGTTGGGTCACCCCGCCCGTGTCCGACGGCGGAATTCACCCA
GCTTTCTTGTACAAAGTGGTTGATATCAAGGCCGCCGACATCACCAGCCTGTACAAGAAAGTGGGGTGGA
GCCATCCCCAGTTCGAGAAGGGCGGAGGATCTGGCGGCGGAAGCGGCGGAGGAAGCTGGTCCCACCCTCA
GTTTGAGAAAGGCACCGAGCTGGGCAGCACCATGGCCAGCTACCCCTACGACGTGCCCGACTACGCCTGA
TGACTCGAGTCTAGAGGGCCCGTTTAAACCCGCTGATCAGCCTCGACTGTGCCTTCTAGTTGCCAGCCAT
CTGTTGTTTGCCCCTCCCCCGTGCCTTCCTTGACCCTGGAAGGTGCCACTCCCACTGTCCTTTCCTAATA
AAATGAGGAAATTGCATCGCATTGTCTGAGTAGGTGTCATTCTATTCTGGGGGGTGGGGTGGGGCAGGAC
AGCAAGGGGGAGGATTGGGAAGACAATAGCAGGCATGCTGGGGATGCGGTGGGCTCTATGGCTTCTGAGG
CGGAAAGAACCAGCTGGGGCTCTAGGGGGTATCCCC
[124 nt withheld, positions 1997-2120]
C
[91 nt withheld, positions 2122-2212]
AGGGTGATGGTTCACGTACCTAGAAGTTCCTATTCCGAAGTTCCTATTCTCTAGAAAGTATAGGAACTTC
CTTGGCCAAAAAGCCTGAACTCACCGCGACGTCTGTCGAGAAGTTTCTGATCGAAAAGTTCGACAGCGTC
TCCGACCTGATGCAGCTCTCGGAGGGCGAAGAATCTCGTGCTTTCAGCTTCGATGTAGGAGGGCGTGGAT
ATGTCCTGCGGGTAAATAGCTGCGCCGATGGTTTCTACAAAGATCGTTATGTTTATCGGCACTTTGCATC
GGCCGCGCTCCCGATTCCGGAAGTGCTTGACATTGGGGAATTCAGCGAGAGCCTGACCTATTGCATCTCC
CGCCGTGCACAGGGTGTCACGTTGCAAGACCTGCCTGAAACCGAACTGCCCGCTGTTCTGCAGCCGGTCG
CGGAGGCCATGGATGCGATCGCTGCGGCCGATCTTAGCCAGACGAGCGGGTTCGGCCCATTCGGACCGCA
AGGAATCGGTCAATACACTACATGGCGTGATTTCATATGCGCGATTGCTGATCCCCATGTGTATCACTGG
CAAACTGTGATGGACGACACCGTCAGTGCGTCCGTCGCGCAGGCTCTCGATGAGCTGATGCTTTGGGCCG
AGGACTGCCCCGAAGTCCGGCACCTCGTGCACGCGGATTTCGGCTCCAACAATGTCCTGACGGACAATGG
CCGCATAACAGCGGTCATTGACTGGAGCGAGGCGATGTTCGGGGATTCCCAATACGAGGTCGCCAACATC
TTCTTCTGGAGGCCGTGGTTGGCTTGTATGGAGCAGCAGACGCGCTACTTCGAGCGGAGGCATCCGGAGC
TTGCAGGATCGCCGCGGCTCCGGGCGTATATGCTCCGCATTGGTCTTGACCAACTCTATCAGAGCTTGGT
TGACGGCAATTTCGATGATGCAGCTTGGGCGCAGGGTCGATGCGACGCAATCGTCCGATCCGGAGCCGGG
ACTGTCGGGCGTACACAAATCGCCCGCAGAAGCGCGGCCGTCTGGACCGATGGCTGTGTAGAAGTACTCG
CCGATAGTGGAAACCGACGCCCCAGCACTCGTCCGAGGGCAAAGGAATAGCACGTACTACGAGATTTCGA
TTCCACCGCCGCCTTCTATGAAAGGTTGGGCTTCGGAATCGTTTTCCGGGACGCCGGCTGGATGATCCTC
CAGCGCGGGGATCTCATGCTGGAGTTCTTCGCCCACCCCAACTTGTTTATTGCAGCTTATAATGGTTACA
AATAAAGCAATAGCATCACAAATTTCACAAATAAAGCATTTTTTTCACTGCATTCTAGTTGTGGTTTGTC
CAAACTCATCAATGTATCTTATCATGTCTGTATACCGTCGACCTCTAGCTAGAGCTTGGCGTAATCATGG
TCATAGCTGTTTCCTGTGTGAAATTGTTATCCGCTCACAATTCCACACAACATACGAGCCGGAAGCATAA
AGTGTAAAGCCTGGGGTGCCTAATGAGTGAGCTAACTCACATTAATTGCGTTGCGCTCACTGCCCGCTTT
CCAGTCGGGAAACCTGTCGTGCCAGCTGCATTAATGAATCGGCCAACGCGCGGGGAGAGGCGGTTTGCGT
ATTGGGCGCTCTTCCGCTTCCTCGCTCACTGACTCGCTGCGCTCGGTCGTTCGGCTGCGGCGAGCGGTAT
CAGCTCACTCAAAGGCGGTAATACGGTTATCCACAGAATCAGGGGATAACGCAGGAAAGAACATGTGAGC
AAAAGGCCAGCAAAAGGCCAGGAACCGTAAAAAGGCCGCGTTGCTGGCGTTTTTCCATAGGCTCCGCCCC
CCTGACGAGCATCACAAAAATCGACGCTCAAGTCAGAGGTGGCGAAACCCGACAGGACTATAAAGATACC
AGGCGTTTCCCCCTGGAAGCTCCCTCGTGCGCTCTCCTGTTCCGACCCTGCCGCTTACCGGATACCTGTC
CGCCTTTCTCCCTTCGGGAAGCGTGGCGCTTTCTCATAGCTCACGCTGTAGGTATCTCAGTTCGGTGTAG
GTCGTTCGCTCCAAGCTGGGCTGTGTGCACGAACCCCCCGTTCAGCCCGACCGCTGCGCCTTATCCGGTA
ACTATCGTCTTGAGTCCAACCCGGTAAGACACGACTTATCGCCACTGGCAGCAGCCACTGGTAACAGGAT
TAGCAGAGCGAGGTATGTAGGCGGTGCTACAGAGTTCTTGAAGTGGTGGCCTAACTACGGCTACACTAGA
AGAACAGTATTTGGTATCTGCGCTCTGCTGAAGCCAGTTACCTTCGGAAAAAGAGTTGGTAGCTCTTGAT
CCGGCAAACAAACCACCGCTGGTAGCGGTGGTTTTTTTGTTTGCAAGCAGCAGATTACGCGCAGAAAAAA
AGGATCTCAAGAAGATCCTTTGATCTTTTCTACGGGGTCTGACGCTCAGTGGAACGAAAACTCACGTTAA
GGGATTTTGGTCATGAGATTATCAAAAAGGATCTTCACCTAGATCCTTTTAAATTAAAAATGAAGTTTTA
AATCAATCTAAAGTATATATGAGTAAACTTGGTCTGACAGTTACCAATGCTTAATCAGTGAGGCACCTAT
CTCAGCGATCTGTCTATTTCGTTCATCCATAGTTGCCTGACTCCCCGTCGTGTAGATAACTACGATACGG
GAGGGCTTACCATCTGGCCCCAGTGCTGCAATGATACCGCGAGACCCACGCTCACCGGCTCCAGATTTAT
CAGCAATAAACCAGCCAGCCGGAAGGGCCGAGCGCAGAAGTGGTCCTGCAACTTTATCCGCCTCCATCCA
GTCTATTAATTGTTGCCGGGAAGCTAGAGTAAGTAGTTCGCCAGTTAATAGTTTGCGCAACGTTGTTGCC
ATTGCTACAGGCATCGTGGTGTCACGCTCGTCGTTTGGTATGGCTTCATTCAGCTCCGGTTCCCAACGAT
CAAGGCGAGTTACATGATCCCCCATGTTGTGCAAAAAAGCGGTTAGCTCCTTCGGTCCTCCGATCGTTGT
CAGAAGTAAGTTGGCCGCAGTGTTATCACTCATGGTTATGGCAGCACTGCATAATTCTCTTACTGTCATG
CCATCCGTAAGATGCTTTTCTGTGACTGGTGAGTACTCAACCAAGTCATTCTGAGAATAGTGTATGCGGC
GACCGAGTTGCTCTTGCCCGGCGTCAATACGGGATAATACCGCGCCACATAGCAGAACTTTAAAAGTGCT
CATCATTGGAAAACGTTCTTCGGGGCGAAAACTCTCAAGGATCTTACCGCTGTTGAGATCCAGTTCGATG
TAACCCACTCGTGCACCCAACTGATCTTCAGCATCTTTTACTTTCACCAGCGTTTCTGGGTGAGCAAAAA
CAGGAAGGCAAAATGCCGCAAAAAAGGGAATAAGGGCGACACGGAAATGTTGAATACTCATACTCTTCCT
TTTTCAATATTATTGAAGCATTTATCAGGGTTATTGTCTCATGAGCGGATACATATTTGAATGTATTTAG
AAAAATAAACAAATAGGGGTTCCGCGCACATTTCCCCGAAAAGTGCCACCTGACGTCGACGGATCGGGAG
ATCTCCCGATCCCCTATGGTGCACTCTCAGTACAATCTGCTCTGATGCCGCATAGTTAAGCCAGTATCTG
CTCCCTGCTT
